Addgene plasmid #24235: pCDNA3 Flag BimL (S44D)
Depositing lab: Roger Davis. Depositing organization: University of Massachusetts, Worcester. Publication: JNK phosphorylation of Bim-related members of the Bcl2 family induces Bax-dependent apoptosis. Lei K, Davis RJ. Proc Natl Acad Sci U S A. 2003 Mar 4. 100(5):2432-7. 10.1073/pnas.0438011100 PubMed 12591950.
Backbone
  Vector backbone: pcDNA3
  Backbone manufacturer: invitrogen
  Backbone size w/o insert (bp): 5446
  Vector type: Mammalian Expression
Growth in bacteria
  Bacterial resistance: Ampicillin, 100 μg/mL
  Growth temperature: 37°C
  Growth strain: DH5alpha
  Copy number: High Copy
Gene/Insert
  Gene/Insert name: BimL (S44D) (alt name: BCL2-like 11)
  Species: H. sapiens (human)
  Insert size (bp): 458
  Mutation: Changed serine 44 to aspartic acid
  GenBank ID: AF032458
  Entrez Gene: BCL2L11 (a.k.a. BAM, BIM, BOD)
  Tag / fusion protein: Flag (N terminal on insert)
  Cloning method: Restriction Enzyme; 5′ cloning site Hind III (not destroyed); 3′ cloning site EcoRI (not destroyed)
  Sequencing primers: 5′ T7; 3′ SP6
Terms and licenses: Academic/Nonprofit Terms; Industry Terms: Not Available to Industry
How to cite: pCDNA3 Flag BimL (S44D) was a gift from Roger Davis (Addgene plasmid # 24235 ; http://n2t.net/addgene:24235 ; RRID:Addgene_24235)
