[The description below was written by a language model from this plasmid's Addgene catalogue record.]
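Description:
pCDNA3 Flag BimL (S44D) is a mammalian expression plasmid built on the Invitrogen pcDNA3 backbone (about 5.4 kb without insert). It is propagated in E. coli as a high-copy plasmid under ampicillin selection. The record provides no feature table, so individual backbone elements are not itemised. As a standard vector, pcDNA3 drives inserts from the CMV immediate-early promoter, with a downstream polyadenylation signal, and carries a neomycin-resistance cassette for G418 selection of stable mammalian transfectants. The T7 and SP6 sequencing primers listed in the record correspond to the phage promoter sites that flank the pcDNA3 polylinker.

The insert, roughly 460 bp, encodes the human BimL isoform of BCL2L11 (Bim), a pro-apoptotic BH3-only member of the Bcl2 family. It was cloned between HindIII and EcoRI sites, both of which are retained, and carries an N-terminal Flag epitope tag for detection or immunoprecipitation with anti-Flag antibodies. Serine 44 has been changed to aspartic acid. Replacing a serine with an acidic residue is commonly done to mimic constitutive phosphorylation, although the record does not explicitly state this intent. The associated publication concerns JNK phosphorylation of Bim-related proteins and the resulting Bax-dependent apoptosis. The construct is therefore most plausibly used in transfected mammalian cells to test how modification at this site affects BimL's pro-apoptotic activity, typically in comparison with wild-type or non-phosphorylatable versions.
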