>Addgene plasmid #24235 | pCDNA3 Flag BimL (S44D) | addgene partial sequence | sequence record 30537 | 24235 with CMV-F
TAGCAGAGCTCTCTGGCTACTAGAGAACCCACTGCTTACTGGCTTATCGAAATTAATACGACTCACTTTN
GGGAGACCCAAGCTTACGGCAGCCAACATGGACTATAAGGACGATGATGACAAAGGATCCGCAAAGCAAC
CTTCTGATGTAAGTTCTGAGTGTGACCGAGAAGGTAGACAATTGCAGCCCGCGGAGAGGCCTCCCCAGCT
CAGACCTGGGGCCCCTACCTCCCTACAGACAGAGCCACAAGACAGGGACCCAGCACCCATGAGTTGTGAC
AAATCAACACAAACCCCAAGTCCTCCTTGCCAGGCCTTCAACCACTATCTCAGTGCAATGGCTTCCATGA
GGCAGGCTGAACCTGCAGATATGCGCCCAGAGATATGGATCGCCCAAGAGTTGCGGCGTATCGGAGACGA
GTTTAACGCTTACTATGCAAGGAGGGTATTTTTGAATAATTACCAAGCAGCCGAAGACCACCCACGAATG
GTTATCTTACGACTGTTACGTTACATTGTCCGCCTGGTGTGGAGAATGCATTGAGAATTCTGCAGATATC
CATCACACTGGCGGCCGCTCGAGCATGCATCTAGAGGGCCCTATTCTATAGTGTCACCTAAATGCTAGAG
CTCGCTGATCAGCCTCGACTGTGCCTTCTAGTTGCCAGCCATCTGTTGTTTGCCCCTCCCCCGTGCCTTC
CTTGCNCCTGGA
